>Addgene plasmid #29005 | pEMS1053 | addgene partial sequence | sequence record 36019 | CRE-R 5'-gcaaacggacagaagcattt-3'
CCATACTTTCTAGAGAATAGGAACTTCANATCTGAGTCCGGTAGCGCCACGTGACGCGTCGGGAAGGGGG
AGGGAAGAAAAAGCAGCGCGAANATTCGCCTCGCCCCTTCCCCTGGGGTCTTCNGCCCTTCTCCTGGGAA
GTTTCGGAGGANGGGAATGCAGAGACCCAAGCAGGAAGTTCTTACTGCTTCGGCGAAGGGTATCTCNGAG
GAGCAGCTTTCANGCGCTCCCTGGGCTCTCGCAGTCCAGCGCGTTCANAAGCTCCNGCTGGGAAACTGGA
GTTGGNCTGAAAGCAGCTCCAGGATCTCCCGGNGGCGGAGAGGTGGCTGGAACGTCTGTCNGTCGCTGTC
CATTTTACTTTGCCGCTCCCGAACTGGCTGCCGGAGCTGG
