>Addgene plasmid #29005 | pEMS1053 | addgene partial sequence | sequence record 42407 | pEMS1307-fwd 5'-ccgcacgtctaagaaaccat-3'
TAGGCGTATCACGAGGCCCTTTCGTCTTCAAGAATTAATTCCGATCATATTCAATAACCCTTAATATAAC
TTCGTATAATGTATGCTATACGAAGTTATTAGGTCCCTCGAAGAGGTTCACTAGTACTGGCCATTGCGGC
CGCTTCGAGGCTGCCTCGCGCGTTTCGGTGATGACGGTGAAAACCTCTGACACATGCAGCTCCCGGAGAC
GGTCACAGCTTGTCTGTAAGCGGATGCCGGGAGCAGACAAGCCCGTCAGGGCGCGTCAGCGGGTGTTGGC
GGGTGTCGGGGCGCAGCCATGACCCAGTCACGTAGCGATAGCGGAGTGTATACTGGCTTAACTATGCGGC
ATCAGAGCAGATTGTACTGAGAGTGCACCATATGCGGTGTGAAATACCGCACAGATGCGTAAGGAGAAAA
TACCGCATCAGGCGCTCTTCCGCTTCCTCGCTCACTGACTCGCTGCGCTCGGTCGTTCGGCTGCGGCGAG
CGGTATCAGCTCACTCAAAGGCGGTAATACGGTTATCCACAGAATCAGGGGATAACGCAGGAAAGAACAT
GTGAGCAAAAGGCCAGCAAAAGGCCAGGAACCGTAAAAAGGCCGCGTTGCTGGCGTTTTTCCATAGGCTC
C
