[The description below was written by a language model from this plasmid's Addgene catalogue record.]
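Description:
pEMS1053 is a plasmid from the Pleiades Promoter Project, a resource of compact human regulatory elements ("MiniPromoters") designed to drive selective gene expression in defined brain regions and cell types. It is built on the large pEMS1040 backbone (about 17.6 kb without the insert) and is maintained in E. coli as a high-copy plasmid under ampicillin selection. The record does not include a feature table, so the origin of replication and any other backbone elements, such as genomic targeting or homology sequences that might account for the backbone's size, are not documented here.

The insert is Ple117, a 768 bp MiniPromoter derived from regulatory sequence of the human HTR1A gene, which encodes the 5-hydroxytryptamine (serotonin) 1A receptor. It was cloned between AvrII and MluI sites, upstream of a backbone-encoded Cre-EGFP-NLS reporter. The insert is therefore a promoter rather than a coding sequence: although the catalogue lists Cre-EGFP-NLS as a C-terminal tag, it is best understood as the reporter placed downstream of, and driven by, Ple117. This fusion combines Cre recombinase with green fluorescent protein and a nuclear localisation signal. Cells in which the MiniPromoter is active should thus show nuclear fluorescence and also be capable of recombining loxP-flanked sequences, for example in a Cre-dependent reporter line.

The intended use is to assess whether Ple117 can recapitulate HTR1A-like expression in the brain. However, the depositor states explicitly that reporter expression under this MiniPromoter has not been tested for this plasmid, so its activity and specificity remain unvalidated.
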