Addgene plasmid #29005: pEMS1053
Purpose: Expression of the reporter gene under the control of the MiniPromoter in this plasmid has not been tested
Depositing lab: Elizabeth Simpson. Depositing organization: University of British Columbia. Publication: A regulatory toolbox of MiniPromoters to drive selective expression in the brain. Portales-Casamar E, Swanson DJ, Liu L, de Leeuw CN, Banks KG, Ho Sui SJ, Fulton DL, Ali J, Amirabbasi M, Arenillas DJ, Babyak N, Black SF, Bonaguro RJ, Brauer E, Candido TR, Castellarin M, Chen J, Chen Y, Cheng JC, Chopra V, Docking TR, Dreolini L, D'Souza CA, Flynn EK, Glenn R, Hatakka K, Hearty TG, Imanian B, Jiang S, Khorasan-zadeh S, Komljenovic I, Laprise S, Liao NY, Lim JS, Lithwick S, Liu F, Liu J, Lu M, McConechy M, McLeod AJ, Milisavljevic M, Mis J, O'Connor K, Palma B, Palmquist DL, Schmouth JF, Swanson MI, Tam B, Ticoll A, Turner JL, Varhol R, Vermeulen J, Watkins RF, Wilson G, Wong BK, Wong SH, Wong TY, Yang GS, Ypsilanti AR, Jones SJ, Holt RA, Goldowitz D, Wasserman WW, Simpson EM. Proc Natl Acad Sci U S A. 2010 Sep 21. 107(38):16589-94. 10.1073/pnas.1009158107 PubMed 20807748.
Backbone
  Vector backbone: pEMS1040
  Backbone size w/o insert (bp): 17590
  Vector type: Pleiades Promoter Project [sic, Pleaides Plieades]
Growth in bacteria
  Bacterial resistance: Ampicillin, 100 μg/mL
  Growth temperature: 37°C
  Growth strain: DH5alpha
  Growth instructions: DH10B
  Copy number: High Copy
Gene/Insert
  Gene/Insert name: Ple117 (alt names: HTR1A; 5-hydroxytryptamine 1A receptor)
  Species: H. sapiens (human)
  Insert size (bp): 768
  Entrez Gene: HTR1A (a.k.a. 5-HT-1A, 5-HT1A, 5HT1a, ADRB2RL1, ADRBRL1, G-21, PFMCD)
  Tag / fusion protein: Cre-EGFP-NLS (C terminal on backbone)
  Cloning method: Restriction Enzyme; 5′ cloning site AvrII (unknown if destroyed); 3′ cloning site MluI (unknown if destroyed)
  Sequencing primers: 5′ Unknown
Terms and licenses: Academic/Nonprofit Terms; Industry Terms: Not Available to Industry
How to cite: pEMS1053 was a gift from Elizabeth Simpson (Addgene plasmid # 29005 ; http://n2t.net/addgene:29005 ; RRID:Addgene_29005)
